>Addgene plasmid #127945 | PsodA-cfp | addgene full sequence | sequence record 252246 | Addgene NGS Result
GCCCGTCGTGGCCAGCCACGATAGCCGCGCTGCCTCGTCCTGCAGTTCATTCAGGGCACCGGACAGGTCG
GTCTTGACAAAAAGAACCGGGCGCCCCTGCGCTGACAGCCGGAACACGGCGGCATCAGAGCAGCCGATTG
TCTGTTGTGCCCAGTCATAGCCGAATAGCCTCTCCACCCAAGCGGCCGGAGAACCTGCGTGCAATCCATC
TTGTTCAATCATGCGAAACGATCCTCATCCTGTCTCTTGATCAGATCATGATCCCCTGCGCCATCAGATC
CTTGGCGGCAAGAAAGCCATCCAGTTTACTTTGCAGGGCTTCCCAACCTTACCAGAGGGCGCCCCAGCTG
GCAATTCCGACGTCGGTGCCTAATGAGTGAGCTAACTTACATTAATTGCGTTGCGCGGCAATCACGGCAT
TAAGTGGGTGATTTGCTTCACATCTCGGGCATTTTCCTGCAAAACCATACCCTTACGAAAAGTACGGCAT
TGATAATCATTTTCAATATCATTTAATTAACTATAATGAACCAAGGATCCTTAACTTTAAAGAGGAGAAA
GGTACCGCATGACTAGCAAAAGAAGCAAAGGTGAAGAACTGTTCACTGGTGTTGTTCCAATTCTGGTTGA
ACTGGATGGTGATGTTAATGGTCACAAATTTTCTGTCTCTGGTGAGGGTGAAGGTGATGCAACCTACGGT
AAACTGACCCTGAAATTTATTTGCACTACTGGTAAACTGCCTGTTCCGTGGCCAACCCTGGTCACTACTC
TGACTTGGGGTGTTCAATGCTTTGCTCGTTACCCAGATCACATGAAACAGCATGACTTTTTCAAGTCTGC
CATGCCGGAAGGTTATGTTCAGGAACGTACTATCTTTTTCAAAGATGACGGTAACTACAAGACCCGTGCT
GAAGTCAAGTTTGAAGGTGATACCCTGGTTAATCGTATCGAGCTGAAAGGTATTGATTTTAAAGAAGATG
GTAACATTCTGGGTCACAAACTGGAATACAACGCTATTTCTGATAATGTATACATCACTGCTGACAAACA
AAAGAATGGTATCAAAGCTAATTTCAAAATTCGTCACAACATTGAAGATGGTAGCGTTCAACTGGCAGAC
CATTATCAACAAAATACTCCAATTGGCGATGGCCCTGTCCTGCTGCCAGACAACCATTACCTGTCCACCC
AATCTCGTCTGTCTAAAGATCCGAACGAAAAGCGCGATCACATGGTCCTGCTGGAGTTTGTAACCGCTGC
TGGTATTACCCTGGGCATGGATGAACTGTATAAATAATAGGGATCCAAACTCGAGTAAGGATCTCCAGGC
ATCAAATAAAACGAAAGGCTCAGTCGAAAGACTGGGCCTTTCGTTTTATCTGTTGTTTGTCGGTGAACGC
TCTCTACTAGAGTCACACTGGCTCACCTTCGGGTGGGCCTTTCTGCGTTTATACCTAGGGTACGGGTTTT
GCTGCCCGCAAACGGGCTGTTCTGGTGTTGCTAGTTTGTTATCAGAATCGCAGATCCGGCTTCAGCCGGT
TTGCCGGCTGAAAGCGCTATTTCTTCCAGAATTGCCATGATTTTTTCCCCACGGGAGGCGTCACTGGCTC
CCGTGTTGTCGGCAGCTTTGATTCGATAAGCAGCATCGCCTGTTTCAGGCTGTCTATGTGTGACTGTTGA
GCTGTAACAAGTTGTCTCAGGTGTTCAATTTCATGTTCTAGTTGCTTTGTTTTACTGGTTTCACCTGTTC
TATTAGGTGTTACATGCTGTTCATCTGTTACATTGTCGATCTGTTCATGGTGAACAGCTTTGAATGCACC
AAAAACTCGTAAAAGCTCTGATGTATCTATCTTTTTTACACCGTTTTCATCTGTGCATATGGACAGTTTT
CCCTTTGATATGTAACGGTGAACAGTTGTTCTACTTTTGTTTGTTAGTCTTGATGCTTCACTGATAGATA
CAAGAGCCATAAGAACCTCAGATCCTTCCGTATTTAGCCAGTATGTTCTCTAGTGTGGTTCGTTGTTTTT
GCGTGAGCCATGAGAACGAACCATTGAGATCATACTTACTTTGCATGTCACTCAAAAATTTTGCCTCAAA
ACTGGTGAGCTGAATTTTTGCAGTTAAAGCATCGTGTAGTGTTTTTCTTAGTCCGTTATGTAGGTAGGAA
TCTGATGTAATGGTTGTTGGTATTTTGTCACCATTCATTTTTATCTGGTTGTTCTCAAGTTCGGTTACGA
GATCCATTTGTCTATCTAGTTCAACTTGGAAAATCAACGTATCAGTCGGGCGGCCTCGCTTATCAACCAC
CAATTTCATATTGCTGTAAGTGTTTAAATCTTTACTTATTGGTTTCAAAACCCATTGGTTAAGCCTTTTA
AACTCATGGTAGTTATTTTCAAGCATTAACATGAACTTAAATTCATCAAGGCTAATCTCTATATTTGCCT
TGTGAGTTTTCTTTTGTGTTAGTTCTTTTAATAACCACTCATAAATCCTCATAGAGTATTTGTTTTCAAA
AGACTTAACATGTTCCAGATTATATTTTATGAATTTTTTTAACTGGAAAAGATAAGGCAATATCTCTTCA
CTAAAAACTAATTCTAATTTTTCGCTTGAGAACTTGGCATAGTTTGTCCACTGGAAAATCTCAAAGCCTT
TAACCAAAGGATTCCTGATTTCCACAGTTCTCGTCATCAGCTCTCTGGTTGCTTTAGCTAATACACCATA
AGCATTTTCCCTACTGATGTTCATCATCTGAGCGTATTGGTTATAAGTGAACGATACCGTCCGTTCTTTC
CTTGTAGGGTTTTCAATCGTGGGGTTGAGTAGTGCCACACAGCATAAAATTAGCTTGGTTTCATGCTCCG
TTAAGTCATAGCGACTAATCGCTAGTTCATTTGCTTTGAAAACAACTAATTCAGACATACATCTCAATTG
GTCTAGGTGATTTTAATCACTATACCAATTGAGATGGGCTAGTCAATGATAATTACTAGTCCTTTTCCCG
GGTGATCTGGGTATCTGTAAATTCTGCTAGACCTTTGCTGGAAAACTTGTAAATTCTGCTAGACCCTCTG
TAAATTCCGCTAGACCTTTGTGTGTTTTTTTTGTTTATATTCAAGTGGTTATAATTTATAGAATAAAGAA
AGAATAAAAAAAGATAAAAAGAATAGATCCCAGCCCTGTGTATAACTCACTACTTTAGTCAGTTCCGCAG
TATTACAAAAGGATGTCGCAAACGCTGTTTGCTCCTCTACAAAACAGACCTTAAAACCCTAAAGGCTTAA
GTAGCACCCTCGCAAGCTCGAGCAAATCGCTGAATATTCCTTTTGTCTCCGACCATCAGGCACCTGAGTC
GCTGTCTTTTTCGTGACATTCAGTTCGCTGCGCTCACGGCTCTGGCAGTGAATGGGGGTAAATGGCACTA
CAGGCGCCTTTTATGGATTCATGCAAGGAAACTACCCATAATACAAGAAAAGCCCGTCACGGGCTTCTCA
GGGCGTTTTATGGCGGGTCTGCTATGTGGTGCTATCTGACTTTTTGCTGTTCAGCAGTTCCTGCCCTCTG
ATTTTCCAGTCTGACCACTTCGGATTATCCCGTGACAGGTCATTCAGACTGGCTAATGCACCCAGTAAGG
CAGCGGTATCATCAACAGGCTTACCCGTCTTACTGTCCCTAGTGCTTGGATTCTCACCAATAAAAAACGC
CCGGCGGCAACCGAGCGTTCTGAACAAATCCAGATGGAGTTCTGAGGTCATTACTGGATCTATCAACAGG
AGTCCAAGCGAGCTCTCGAACCCCAGAGTCCCGCTCAGAAGAACTCGTCAAGAAGGCGATAGAAGGCGAT
GCGCTGCGAATCGGGAGCGGCGATACCGTAAAGCACGAGGAAGCGGTCAGCCCATTCGCCGCCAAGCTCT
TCAGCAATATCACGGGTAGCCAACGCTATGTCCTGATAGCGGTCCGCCACACCCAGCCGGCCACAGTCGA
TGAATCCAGAAAAGCGGCCATTTTCCACCATGATATTCGGCAAGCAGGCATCGCCATGGGTCACGACGAG
ATCCTCGCCGTCGGGCATGCGCGCCTTGAGCCTGGCGAACAGTTCGGCTGGCGCGAGCCCCTGATGCTCT
TCGTCCAGATCATCCTGATCGACAAGACCGGCTTCCATCCGAGTACGTGCTCGCTCGATGCGATGTTTCG
CTTGGTGGTCGAATGGGCAGGTAGCCGGATCAAGCGTATGCAGCCGCCGCATTGCATCAGCCATGATGGA
TACTTTCTCGGCAGGAGCAAGGTGAGATGACAGGAGATCCTGCCCCGGCACTTCGCCCAATAGCAGCCAG
TCCCTTCCCGCTTCAGTGACAACGTCGAGCACAGCTGCGCAAGGAAC
Features (pLannotate 1.2.2; 9 found; start..end, strand, type, name):
    254..358     -  CDS            tnpA (fragment): TN5P_ECOLX - Also known as tnp. Experimental evidence at protein level: Swiss-Prot protein existence level 1. Mediates transposition of transposon Tn5 by a 'cut and paste' mechanism. First, the monomeric transposase binds the 19 bp inverted DNA repeats flanking the transposon. Then, dimerization of the DNA- bound transposase creates a synaptic DNA complex. After nicking of the first DNA strand, excision of the transposon proceeds through a series of intermediates. The transposase then mediates the insertion of the transposon at a new site by strand transfer. The activity of the wild- type tran
    373..394     -  protein_bind   CAP binding site: CAP binding activates transcription in the presence of cAMP. E. coli catabolite activator protein
    584..1294    +  CDS            mCerulean: mCerulean is a basic (constitutively fluorescent) cyan fluorescent protein published in 2005, derived from Aequorea victoria. It is reported to be a very rapidly-maturing monomer.
   1333..1404    +  terminator     rrnB T1 terminator: transcription terminator T1 from the E. coli rrnB gene
   1420..1447    +  terminator     T7Te terminator: phage T7 early transcription terminator
   1978..2928    -  CDS            Rep101: RepA protein needed for replication with the pSC101 origin; rep101
   2976..3198    -  rep_origin     pSC101 ori: low-copy replication origin that requires the Rep101 protein
   3690..3784    -  terminator     lambda t0 terminator: transcription terminator from phage lambda
   3818..222     -  CDS            neo (across the origin): KKA2_KLEPN - Also known as kan, nptII. Experimental evidence at protein level: Swiss-Prot protein existence level 1. Resistance to kanamycin, neomycin, paromomycin, ribostamycin, butirosin and gentamicin B. From Klebsiella pneumoniae.
