[The description below was written by a language model from this plasmid's Addgene catalogue record and pLannotate feature annotations shown in this document.]
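Description:
PsodA-cfp is a low-copy bacterial transcriptional reporter plasmid of about 4.4 kb, built by Gibson assembly on pBbS5k, a vector with a pSC101 origin. Replication depends on the pSC101 ori together with the plasmid-encoded Rep101 (RepA) initiator protein, which keeps the copy number low so that reporter output stays closer to single-gene levels and the burden on the cell is limited. Selection is by kanamycin through a neo (nptII) aminoglycoside phosphotransferase gene, which spans the numbering origin of the sequence and is followed by a lambda t0 terminator. A short tnpA fragment beside it is probably a remnant of the Tn5 source of the resistance cassette rather than a functional transposase. The record lists E. coli MG1655 as the growth strain.

The payload is a cyan fluorescent protein reading frame, annotated as mCerulean, a fast-maturing monomeric Aequorea-derived variant. Transcription ends at tandem rrnB T1 and T7Te terminators that insulate the reporter from the rest of the backbone. The insert name and stated purpose indicate that CFP is driven by the sodA promoter, so that fluorescence reports activity of the superoxide dismutase gene. However, the feature table does not annotate this promoter; it presumably lies in the unannotated stretch just upstream of the CFP start. A CAP binding site is also detected in that upstream region, on the opposite strand, possibly carried over from the backbone. The associated publication concerns forecasting cell fate during antibiotic exposure from stochastic gene expression, which fits use of this plasmid to follow cell-to-cell variation in sodA promoter activity in live bacteria.
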