Addgene plasmid #127945: PsodA-cfp
Purpose: CFP fluorescent reporter for SodA
Depositing lab: Mary Dunlop. Depositing organization: Boston University Main Campus. Publication: Forecasting cell fate during antibiotic exposure using stochastic gene expression. Rossi NA, El Meouche I, Dunlop MJ. Commun Biol. 2019 Jul 11;2:259. doi: 10.1038/s42003-019-0509-0. eCollection 2019. PubMed 31312728.
Backbone
  Vector backbone: low-copy (SC101) origin vector pBbS5k
  Vector type: Bacterial Expression
Growth in bacteria
  Bacterial resistance: Kanamycin, 50 μg/mL
  Growth temperature: 37°C
  Growth strain: MG1655
  Copy number: Low Copy
Gene/Insert
  Gene/Insert name: PsodA-cfp
  Cloning method: Gibson Cloning
Terms and licenses: Academic/Nonprofit Terms; Industry Terms: Not Available to Industry
How to cite: PsodA-cfp was a gift from Mary Dunlop (Addgene plasmid # 127945 ; http://n2t.net/addgene:127945 ; RRID:Addgene_127945)
